>Addgene plasmid #222943 | 2COX8-BmTyr | addgene full sequence | sequence record 444231 | Addgene NGS Result
CCCCGGCACTTCGCCCAATAGCAGCCAGTCCCTTCCCGCTTCAGTGACAACGTCGAGCACAGCTGCGCAA
GGAACGCCCGTCGTGGCCAGCCACGATAGCCGCGCTGCCTCGTCTTGCAGTTCATTCAGGGCACCGGACA
GGTCGGTCTTGACAAAAAGAACCGGGCGCCCCTGCGCTGACAGCCGGAACACGGCGGCATCAGAGCAGCC
GATTGTCTGTTGTGCCCAGTCATAGCCGAATAGCCTCTCCACCCAAGCGGCCGGAGAACCTGCGTGCAAT
CCATCTTGTTCAATCATGCGAAACGATCCTCATCCTGTCTCTTGATCGATCTTTGCAAAAGCCTAGGCCT
CCAAAAAAGCCTCCTCACTACTTCTGGAATAGCTCAGAGGCCGAGGCGGCCTCGGCCTCTGCATAAATAA
AAAAAATTAGTCAGCCATGGGGCGGAGAATGGGCGGAACTGGGCGGAGTTAGGGGCGGGATGGGCGGAGT
TAGGGGCGGGACTATGGTTGCTGACTAATTGAGATGCATGCTTTGCATACTTCTGCCTGCTGGGGAGCCT
GGGGACTTTCCACACCTGGTTGCTGACTAATTGAGATGCATGCTTTGCATACTTCTGCCTGCTGGGGAGC
CTGGGGACTTTCCACACCCTAACTGACACACATTCCACAGCTGGTTCTTTCCGCCTCAGGACTCTTCCTT
TTTCAATATTATTGAAGCATTTATCAGGGTTATTGTCTCATGAGCGGATACATATTTGAATGTATTTAGA
AAAATAAACAAATAGGGGTTCCGCGCACATTTCCCCGAAAAGTGCCACCTG
[124 nt withheld, positions 822-945]
C
[91 nt withheld, positions 947-1037]
A
[49 nt withheld, positions 1039-1087]
CCTTTGACGTTGGAGTCCACGTTCTTT
[37 nt withheld, positions 1115-1151]
ACCCTATCTCGGTCTATTCTTTTGATTTATAAGGGATTTTGCCGATTTCGGCCTATTGGTTAAAAAATGA
GCTGATTTAACAAAAATTTAACGCGAATTTTAACAAAATATTAACGCTTACAATTTACGCCTTAAGATAC
ATTGATGAGTTTGGACAAACCACAACTAGAATGCAGTGAAAAAAATGCTTTATTTGTGAAATTTGTGATG
CTATTGCTTTATTTGTAACCATTATAAGCTGCAATAAACAAGTTAACAACAACAATTGCATTCATTTTAT
GTTTCAGGTTCAGGGGGAGGTGTGGGAGGTTTTTTAAAGCAAGTAAAACCTCTACAAATGTGGTATGGCT
GATTATGATCTAGAGTCGCGGCCGCTCACTTATCGTCGTCGTCCTTATAGTCAGATGACCTCTTGGATTT
GCGGAGTTCGATATCGTAGACGTATCCCAGTTTCCGATGGTTCATCACGTCCTCCGGTGTAGTATTCCAC
GGGTACATTGGGTCACGAAAGTTCTGACCGAATGGGCCATTCTTCATGGGCTGGTAATTCTGGTTGCGAT
GTATGATCTGCCAAACGGCCCAGATTCGGTCCACATTGGCATGATGGAGGAAGAACACGGGATCATTTGG
TGCAGTGGGGACTACGCCCATCTGTCCGCCAACCCATCTGTGGACTCTGTTGTGCAGCTGAGGCCCGTTA
ATGAACCCCTCAAGCTGATTCCTGAAGGAGTTCTGGGAAGTCATATCCCAGGGTGGTGTGTCATACTGGG
TAATCTTCAGTGCGTTGAGTACATCATCCCGAGTCGGCAGTGTGGGTGCTTCTTTGGTGGCTCCGAAATT
CCTTTTCAGACCGCCTGAAGGGTTGCCTTGCTCATCGATGGTGGTCCATCTACCAGCAGCAAAAGGTCCG
GTATCAACGATGAAGTCCTTGATAGGGTTCCCATTGCCTCCCATAAAGTCGGCAGACCAAATCTGGCTTT
GGCTTGGATCCTGCATTTGCGCATCTGTCTCCCACTCCCAATAGGGCAACGTCACTTCGGGGTTTATGCT
TTGCAAGTCGCGTTCAAACCGGAGCAGATATTCCCGGTGCCAAGGAAGAAAGGCAGAACTCATGTGAGCG
GCATTGCGATCGCTCCCTGGAGGAGTGTGGAATTTCCCTGCCGCACCGTGCCAAGCGATGTACCTGTCAT
AAATGCCTTTCTCCTTCAGAATCAGCACCGTTCTCACAAAGTCTCGTTTCTCTGTATCGGTCAGATGCAG
GACATTCTTTCTCACACGGTACTTGTTACTGATCTGATGGGTGGAGCCGCCCAACTTGCCCTCCGGTGGC
AACGAATGGATCTTGGCGCGCGGCACTGGGAGCCGCCGGGCCGAGCCTGTCAAGCCCCGCAGCAGCAGCG
GCGTCAGGACGGACATGGAGCCGCCCAACTTGCCCTCCGGTGGCAACGAATGGATCTTGGCGCGCGGCAC
TGGGAGCCGCCGGGCCGAGCCTGTCAAGCCCCGCAGCAGCAGCGGCGTCAGGACGGACATGGTGGCTAGC
GGATCGGTGGCGACCGGTGGATCCCGGGCCCGCGGTACCGTCGACTGCAGAATTCGAAGCTTGAGCTCGA
GATCTGAGTCCGGTAGCGCTAGCGGATCTGACGGTTCACTAAACCAGCTCTGCTTATATAGACCTCCCAC
CGTACACGCCTACCGCCCATTTGCGTCAATGGGGCGGAGTTGTTACGACATTTTGGAAAGTCCCGTTGAT
TTTGGTGCCAAAACAAACTCCCATTGACGTCAATGGGGTGGAGACTTGGAAATCCCCGTGAGTCAAACCG
CTATCCACGCCCATTGATGTACTGCCAAAACCGCATCACCATGGTAATAGCGATGACTAATACGTAGATG
TACTGCCAAGTAGGAAAGTCCCATAAGGTCATGTACTGGGCATAATGCCAGGCGGGCCATTTACCGTCAT
TGACGTCAATAGGGGGCGTACTTGGCATATGATACACTTGATGTACTGCCAAGTGGGCAGTTTACCGTAA
ATACTCCACCCATTGACGTCAATGGAAAGTCCCTATTGGCGTTACTATGGGAACATACGTCATTATTGAC
GTCAATGGGCGGGGGTCGTTGGGCGGTCAGCCAGGCGGGCCATTTACCGTAAGTTATGTAACGCGGAACT
CCATATATGGGCTATGAACTAATGACCCCGTAATTGATTACTATTAATAACTAATGCATGGCGGTAATAC
GGTTATCCACAGAATCAGGGGATAACGCAGGAAAGAACATGTGAGCAAAAGGCCAGCAAAAGGCCAGGAA
CCGTAAAAAGGCCGCGTTGCTGGCGTTTTTCCATAGGCTCCGCCCCCCTGACGAGCATCACAAAAATCGA
CGCTCAAGTCAGAGGTGGCGAAACCCGACAGGACTATAAAGATACCAGGCGTTTCCCCCTGGAAGCTCCC
TCGTGCGCTCTCCTGTTCCGACCCTGCCGCTTACCGGATACCTGTCCGCCTTTCTCCCTTCGGGAAGCGT
GGCGCTTTCTCATAGCTCACGCTGTAGGTATCTCAGTTCGGTGTAGGTCGTTCGCTCCAAGCTGGGCTGT
GTGCACGAACCCCCCGTTCAGCCCGACCGCTGCGCCTTATCCGGTAACTATCGTCTTGAGTCCAACCCGG
TAAGACACGACTTATCGCCACTGGCAGCAGCCACTGGTAACAGGATTAGCAGAGCGAGGTATGTAGGCGG
TGCTACAGAGTTCTTGAAGTGGTGGCCTAACTACGGCTACACTAGAAGAACAGTATTTGGTATCTGCGCT
CTGCTGAAGCCAGTTACCTTCGGAAAAAGAGTTGGTAGCTCTTGATCCGGCAAACAAACCACCGCTGGTA
GCGGTGGTTTTTTTGTTTGCAAGCAGCAGATTACGCGCAGAAAAAAAGGATCTCAAGAAGATCCTTTGAT
CTTTTCTACGGGGTCTGACGCTCAGTGGAACGAAAACTCACGTTAAGGGATTTTGGTCATGAGATTATCA
AAAAGGATCTTCACCTAGATCCTTTTAAATTAAAAATGAAGTTTTAAATCAATCTAAAGTATATATGAGT
AACCTGAGGCTATGGCAGGGCCTGCCGCCCCGACGTTGGCTGCGAGCCCTGGGCCTTCACCCGAACTTGG
GGGGTGGGGTGGGGAAAAGGAAGAAACGCGGGCGTATTGGCCCCAATGGGGTCTCGGTGGGGTATCGACA
GAGTGCCAGCCCTGGGACCGAACCCCGCGTTTATGAACAAACGACCCAACACCGTGCGTTTTATTCTGTC
TTTTTATTGCCGTCATAGCGCGGGTTCCTTCCGGTATTGTCTCCTTCCGTGTTTCAGTTAGCCTCCCCCT
AGGGTGGGCGAAGAACTCCAGCATGAGATCCCCGCGCTGGAGGATCATCCAGCCGGCGTCCCGGAAAACG
ATTCCGAAGCCCAACCTTTCATAGAAGGCGGCGGTGGAATCGAAATCTCGTGATGGCAGGTTGGGCGTCG
CTTGGTCGGTCATTTCGAACCCCAGAGTCCCGCTCAGAAGAACTCGTCAAGAAGGCGATAGAAGGCGATG
CGCTGCGAATCGGGAGCGGCGATACCGTAAAGCACGAGGAAGCGGTCAGCCCATTCGCCGCCAAGCTCTT
CAGCAATATCACGGGTAGCCAACGCTATGTCCTGATAGCGGTCCGCCACACCCAGCCGGCCACAGTCGAT
GAATCCAGAAAAGCGGCCATTTTCCACCATGATATTCGGCAAGCAGGCATCGCCATGGGTCACGACGAGA
TCCTCGCCGTCGGGCATGCTCGCCTTGAGCCTGGCGAACAGTTCGGCTGGCGCGAGCCCCTGATGCTCTT
CGTCCAGATCATCCTGATCGACAAGACCGGCTTCCATCCGAGTACGTGCTCGCTCGATGCGATGTTTCGC
TTGGTGGTCGAATGGGCAGGTAGCCGGATCAAGCGTATGCAGCCGCCGCATTGCATCAGCCATGATGGAT
ACTTTCTCGGCAGGAGCAAGGTGAGATGACAGGAGATCCTG
Features (pLannotate 1.2.2; 15 found; start..end, strand, type, name):
    332..689     -  promoter       SV40 promoter: SV40 enhancer and early promoter
    691..795     -  promoter       AmpR promoter: bla
    822..1250    +  rep_origin     f1 ori (sequence partly withheld): f1 bacteriophage origin of replication; arrow indicates direction of (+) strand synthesis
   1284..1405    -  polyA_signal   SV40 poly(A) signal: SV40 polyadenylation signal
   1428..1511    -  CDS            large T antigen (fragment): large T antigen from SV40 (simian virus 40)
   2493..2567    -  CDS            COX8 presequence: mitochondrial presequence of human cytochrome c oxidase subunit VIII (Rizutto et al., 1989)
   2607..2681    -  CDS            COX8 presequence: mitochondrial presequence of human cytochrome c oxidase subunit VIII (Rizutto et al., 1989)
   2704..2784    -  misc_feature   MCS: multiple cloning site
   2807..3010    -  promoter       CMV promoter: human cytomegalovirus (CMV) immediate early promoter
   3011..3314    -  enhancer       CMV enhancer: human cytomegalovirus immediate early enhancer
   3489..4077    -  rep_origin     ori: high-copy-number ColE1/pMB1/pBR322/pUC origin of replication
   4299..4315    +  polyA_signal   bGH poly(A) signal (fragment): bovine growth hormone polyadenylation signal
   4406..4453    -  polyA_signal   HSV TK poly(A) signal: herpes simplex virus thymidine kinase polyadenylation signal (Cole and Stacy, 1985)
   4512..4664    -  CDS            ble (fragment): BLE_KLEPN - Experimental evidence at protein level: Swiss-Prot protein existence level 1. Binding protein with a strong affinity to the bleomycin family of antibiotics. Binds to CL990; an antimitotic-antibiotic compound. From Klebsiella pneumoniae.
   4685..297     -  CDS            NeoR/KanR (across the origin): aminoglycoside phosphotransferase from Tn5; aph(3')-II (or nptII); confers resistance to neomycin, kanamycin, and G418 (Geneticin®)
