[The description below was written by a language model from this plasmid's Addgene catalogue record and pLannotate feature annotations shown in this document.]
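Description:
2COX8-BmTyr is a mammalian expression plasmid built on the pEGFP-N backbone with the EGFP coding sequence removed. It is designed to target a tyrosinase, BmTyr, to mitochondria. It replicates in E. coli at high copy from a ColE1/pUC-type origin and also carries an f1 phage origin. Selection relies on a Tn5 NeoR/KanR (aminoglycoside phosphotransferase) gene, which sits downstream of both a bacterial bla-type promoter and the SV40 enhancer/early promoter and ends in an HSV TK polyadenylation signal. This arrangement gives kanamycin resistance in bacteria and can support G418 selection in mammalian cells.

The payload is driven by the human CMV immediate-early enhancer and promoter and terminated by an SV40 poly(A) signal. Just downstream of the residual multiple cloning site, the annotation shows two tandem copies of the mitochondrial presequence of human cytochrome c oxidase subunit VIII (COX8), which explains the "2COX8" in the name. This presequence is a standard import signal directing a fused protein into the mitochondrial matrix. The BmTyr open reading frame with its C-terminal Flag tag, used for detection, follows these presequences. It was not recognised by the automated annotation and presumably occupies the unannotated stretch between the presequences and the SV40 terminator region. The record does not state the source organism of BmTyr. Short annotated fragments of ble, bGH poly(A) and SV40 large T antigen appear to be backbone remnants or partial matches rather than functional parts.

According to the deposit information and the associated publication title, the construct serves tyrosinase-based proximity labeling in living cells, here restricting enzyme activity to the mitochondrion.
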