Addgene plasmid #222943: 2COX8-BmTyr
Purpose: mitochondrion-localized BmTyr
Depositing lab: Itaru Hamachi. Depositing organization: Kyoto University. Publication: Tyrosinase-Based Proximity Labeling in Living Cells and In Vivo. Zhu H, Oh JH, Matsuda Y, Mino T, Ishikawa M, Nakamura H, Tsujikawa M, Nonaka H, Hamachi I. J Am Chem Soc. 2024 Mar 20;146(11):7515-7523. doi: 10.1021/jacs.3c13183. Epub 2024 Mar 6. PubMed 38445591.
Backbone
  Vector backbone: pEGFP-N
  Modifications to backbone: EGFP was omitted
  Vector type: Mammalian Expression
Growth in bacteria
  Bacterial resistance: Kanamycin, 50 μg/mL
  Growth temperature: 37°C
  Growth strain: DH5alpha
  Copy number: High Copy
Gene/Insert
  Gene/Insert name: 2COX8-BmTyr-Flag
  Tag / fusion protein: Flag tag (C terminal on insert)
  Cloning method: Gibson Cloning
  Sequencing primers: 5′ CMV Forward
Terms and licenses: Academic/Nonprofit Terms; Industry Terms: Not Available to Industry
How to cite: 2COX8-BmTyr was a gift from Itaru Hamachi (Addgene plasmid # 222943 ; http://n2t.net/addgene:222943 ; RRID:Addgene_222943)
